>Addgene plasmid #229402 | HA-MAP4K7 | addgene full sequence | sequence record 456131 | Addgene NGS Result
AATGTAGTCTTATGCAATACTCTTGTAGTCTTGCAACATGGTAACGATGAGTTAGCAACATGCCTTACAA
GGAGAGAAAAAGCACCGTGCATGCCGATTGGTGGAAGTAAGGTGGTACGATCGTGCCTTATTAGGAAGGC
AACAGACGGGTCTGACATGGATTGGACGAACCACTGAATTGCCGCATTGCAGAGATATTGTATTTAAGTG
CCTAGCTCGATACATAAACGGGTCTCTCTGGTTAGACCAGATCTGAGCCTGGGAGCTCTCTGGCTAACTA
GGGAACCCACTGCTTAAGCCTCAATAAAGCTTGCCTTGAGTGCTTCAAGTAGTGTGTGCCCGTCTGTTGT
GTGACTCTGGTAACTAGAGATCCCTCAGACCCTTTTAGTCAGTGTGGAAAATCTCTAGCAGTGGCGCCCG
AACAGGGACTTGAAAGCGAAAGGGAAACCAGAGGAGCTCTCTCGACGCAGGACTCGGCTTGCTGAAGCGC
GCACGGCAAGAGGCGAGGGGCGGCGACTGGTGAGTACGCCAAAAATTTTGACTAGCGGAGGCTAGAAGGA
GAGAGATGGGTGCGAGAGCGTCAGTATTAAGCGGGGGAGAATTAGATCGCGATGGGAAAAAATTCGGTTA
AGGCCAGGGGGAAAGAAAAAATATAAATTAAAACATATAGTATGGGCAAGCAGGGAGCTAGAACGATTCG
CAGTTAATCCTGGCCTGTTAGAAACATCAGAAGGCTGTAGACAAATACTGGGACAGCTACAACCATCCCT
TCAGACAGGATCAGAAGAACTTAGATCATTATATAATACAGTAGCAACCCTCTATTGTGTGCATCAAAGG
ATAGAGATAAAAGACACCAAGGAAGCTTTAGACAAGATAGAGGAAGAGCAAAACAAAAGTAAGACCACCG
CACAGCAAGCGGCCGCTGATCTTCAGACCTGGAGGAGGAGATATGAGGGACAATTGGAGAAGTGAATTAT
ATAAATATAAAGTAGTAAAAATTGAACCATTAGGAGTAGCACCCACCAAGGCAAAGAGAAGAGTGGTGCA
GAGAGAAAAAAGAGCAGTGGGAATAGGAGCTTTGTTCCTTGGGTTCTTGGGAGCAGCAGGAAGCACTATG
GGCGCAGCGTCAATGACGCTGACGGTACAGGCCAGACAATTATTGTCTGGTATAGTGCAGCAGCAGAACA
ATTTGCTGAGGGCTATTGAGGCGCAACAGCATCTGTTGCAACTCACAGTCTGGGGCATCAAGCAGCTCCA
GGCAAGAATCCTGGCTGTGGAAAGATACCTAAAGGATCAACAGCTCCTGGGGATTTGGGGTTGCTCTGGA
AAACTCATTTGCACCACTGCTGTGCCTTGGAATGCTAGTTGGAGTAATAAATCTCTGGAACAGATTTGGA
ATCACACGACCTGGATGGAGTGGGACAGAGAAATTAACAATTACACAAGCTTAATACACTCCTTAATTGA
AGAATCGCAAAACCAGCAAGAAAAGAATGAACAAGAATTATTGGAATTAGATAAATGGGCAAGTTTGTGG
AATTGGTTTAACATAACAAATTGGCTGTGGTATATAAAATTATTCATAATGATAGTAGGAGGCTTGGTAG
GTTTAAGAATAGTTTTTGCTGTACTTTCTATAGTGAATAGAGTTAGGCAGGGATATTCACCATTATCGTT
TCAGACCCACCTCCCAACCCCGAGGGGACCCGACAGGCCCGAAGGAATAGAAGAAGAAGGTGGAGAGAGA
GACAGAGACAGATCCATTCGATTAGTGAACGGATCTCGACGGTATCGCTAGCTTTTAAAAGAAAAGGGGG
GATTGGGGGGTACAGTGCAGGGGAAAGAATAGTAGACATAATAGCAACAGACATACAAACTAAAGAATTA
CAAAAACAAATTACAAAAATTCAAAATTTTACTAGTGATTATCGGATCAACTTTGTATAGAAAAGTTGGG
CTCCGGTGCCCGTCAGTGGGCAGAGCGCACATCGCCCACAGTCCCCGAGAAGTTGGGGGGAGGGGTCGGC
AATTGATCCGGTGCCTAGAGAAGGTGGCGCGGGGTAAACTGGGAAAGTGATGTCGTGTACTGGCTCCGCC
TTTTTCCCGAGGGTGGGGGAGAACCGTATATAAGTGCAGTAGTCGCCGTGAACGTTCTTTTTCGCAACGG
GTTTGCCGCCAGAACACAGGCAAGTTTGTACAAAAAAGCAGGCTGCCACCATGTACCCTTACGACGTTCC
TGATTACGCGGGATATCCCTACGACGTGCCAGATTACGCGGCGAGCGACTCCCCGGCTCGAAGCCTGGAT
GAAATAGATCTCTCGGCTCTGAGGGACCCCGCAGGGATCTTTGAATTGGTGGAACTTGTTGGAAATGGAA
CATACGGGCAAGTTTATAAGGGTCGTCATGTCAAAACGGGCCAGCTTGCAGCCATCAAGGTTATGGATGT
CACAGGGGATGAAGAGGAAGAAATCAAACAAGAAATTAACATGTTGAAGAAATATTCTCATCACCGGAAT
ATTGCTACATACTATGGTGCTTTTATCAAAAAGAACCCACCAGGCATGGATGACCAACTTTGGTTGGTGA
TGGAGTTTTGTGGTGCTGGCTCTGTCACCGACCTGATCAAGAACACAAAAGGTAACACGTTGAAAGAGGA
GTGGATTGCATACATCTGCAGGGAAATCTTACGGGGGCTGAGTCACCTGCACCAGCATAAAGTGATTCAT
CGAGATATTAAAGGGCAAAATGTCTTGCTGACTGAAAATGCAGAAGTTAAACTAGTGGACTTTGGAGTCA
GTGCTCAGCTTGATCGAACAGTGGGCAGGAGGAATACTTTCATTGGAACTCCCTACTGGATGGCACCAGA
AGTTATTGCCTGTGATGAAAACCCAGATGCCACATATGATTTCAAGAGTGACTTGTGGTCTTTGGGTATC
ACCGCCATTGAAATGGCAGAAGGTGCTCCCCCTCTCTGTGACATGCACCCCATGAGAGCTCTCTTCCTCA
TCCCCCGGAACCCAGCGCCTCGGCTGAAGTCTAAGAAGTGGTCAAAAAAATTCCAGTCATTTATTGAGAG
CTGCTTGGTAAAGAATCACAGCCAGCGACCAGCAACAGAACAATTGATGAAGCATCCATTTATACGAGAC
CAACCTAATGAGCGACAGGTCCGCATTCAACTCAAGGACCATATTGATAGAACAAAGAAGAAGCGAGGAG
AAAAAGATGAGACAGAGTATGAGTACAGTGGAAGTGAGGAAGAAGAGGAGGAGAATGACTCAGGAGAGCC
CAGCTCCATCCTGAATCTGCCAGGGGAGTCGACGCTGCGGAGGGACTTTCTGAGGCTGCAGCTGGCCAAC
AAGGAGCGTTCTGAGGCCCTACGGAGGCAGCAGCTGGAGCAGCAGCAGCGGGAGAATGAGGAGCACAAGC
GGCAGCTGCTGGCCGAGCGTCAGAAGCGCATCGAGGAGCAGAAAGAGCAGAGGCGGCGGCTGGAGGAGCA
ACAAAGGCGAGAGAAGGAGCTGCGGAAGCAGCAGGAGAGGGAGCAGCGCCGGCACTATGAGGAGCAGATG
CGCCGGGAGGAGGAGAGGAGGCGTGCGGAGCATGAACAGGAATACATCAGGCGACAGTTAGAGGAGGAGC
AGAGACAGTTAGAGATCTTGCAGCAGCAGCTACTGCATGAACAAGCTCTACTTCTGGAATATAAGCGCAA
ACAATTGGAAGAACAGAGACAAGCAGAAAGACTGCAGAGGCAGCTAAAGCAAGAAAGAGACTACTTAGTT
TCCCTTCAGCATCAGCGGCAGGAGCAGAGGCCTGTGGAGAAGAAGCCACTGTACCATTACAAAGAAGGAA
TGAGTCCTAGTGAGAAGCCAGCATGGGCCAAGGAGGTAGAAGAACGGTCAAGGCTCAACCGGCAAAGTTC
CCCTGCCATGCCTCACAAGGTTGCCAACAGGATATCTGACCCCAACCTGCCCCCAAGGTCGGAGTCCTTC
AGCATTAGTGGAGTTCAGCCTGCTCGAACACCCCCCATGCTCAGACCAGTCGATCCCCAGATCCCACATC
TGGTAGCTGTAAAATCCCAGGGACCTGCCTTGACCGCCTCCCAGTCAGTGCACGAGCAGCCCACAAAGGG
CCTCTCTGGGTTTCAGGAGGCTCTGAACGTGACCTCCCACCGCGTGGAGATGCCACGCCAGAACTCAGAT
CCCACCTCGGAAAATCCTCCTCTCCCCACTCGCATTGAAAAGTTTGACCGAAGCTCTTGGTTACGACAGG
AAGAAGACATTCCACCAAAGGTGCCTCAAAGAACAACTTCTATATCCCCAGCATTAGCCAGAAAGAATTC
TCCTGGGAATGGTAGTGCTCTGGGACCCAGACTAGGATCTCAACCCATCAGAGCAAGCAACCCTGATCTC
CGGAGAACTGAGCCCATCTTGGAGAGCCCCTTGCAGAGGACCAGCAGTGGCAGTTCCTCCAGCTCCAGCA
CCCCTAGCTCCCAGCCCAGCTCCCAAGGAGGCTCCCAGCCTGGATCACAAGCAGGATCCAGTGAACGCAC
CAGAGTTCGAGCCAACAGTAAGTCAGAAGGATCACCTGTGCTCCCCCATGAGCCTGCGAAGGTGAAACCA
GAAGAATCCAGGGACATTACCCGGCCCAGTCGACCAGCTAGCTACAAAAAAGCTATAGATGAGGATCTGA
CGGCATTAGCCAAAGAACTAAGAGAACTCCGGATTGAAGAAACAAACCGCCCAATGAAGAAGGTGACTGA
TTACTCCTCCTCCAGTGAGGAGTCAGAAAGTAGCGAGGAAGAGGAGGAAGATGGAGAGAGCGAGACCCAT
GATGGGACAGTGGCTGTCAGCGACATACCCAGACTGATACCAACAGGAGCTCCAGGCAGCAACGAGCAGT
ACAATGTGGGAATGGTGGGGACGCATGGGCTGGAGACCTCTCATGCGGACAGTTTCAGCGGCAGTATTTC
AAGAGAAGGAACCTTGATGATTAGAGAGACGTCTGGAGAGAAGAAGCGATCTGGCCACAGTGACAGCAAT
GGCTTTGCTGGCCACATCAACCTCCCTGACCTGGTGCAGCAGAGCCATTCTCCAGCTGGAACCCCGACTG
AGGGACTGGGGCGCGTCTCAACCCATTCCCAGGAGATGGACTCTGGGACTGAATATGGCATGGGGAGCAG
CACCAAAGCCTCCTTCACCCCCTTTGTGGACCCCAGAGTATACCAGACGTCTCCCACTGATGAAGATGAA
GAGGATGAGGAATCATCAGCCGCAGCTCTGTTTACTAGCGAACTTCTTAGGCAAGAACAGGCCAAACTCA
ATGAAGCAAGAAAGATTTCGGTGGTAAATGTAAACCCAACCAACATTCGGCCTCATAGCGACACACCAGA
AATCAGAAAATACAAGAAACGATTCAACTCAGAAATACTTTGTGCAGCTCTGTGGGGTGTAAACCTTCTG
GTGGGGACTGAAAATGGCCTGATGCTTTTGGACCGAAGTGGGCAAGGCAAAGTCTATAATCTGATCAACC
GGAGGCGATTTCAGCAGATGGATGTGCTAGAGGGACTGAATGTCCTTGTGACAATTTCAGGAAAGAAGAA
TAAGCTACGAGTTTACTATCTTTCATGGTTAAGAAACAGAATACTACATAATGACCCAGAAGTAGAAAAG
AAACAAGGCTGGATCACTGTTGGGGACTTGGAAGGCTGTATACATTATAAAGTTGTTAAATATGAAAGGA
TCAAATTTTTGGTGATTGCCTTAAAGAATGCTGTGGAAATATATGCTTGGGCTCCTAAACCGTATCATAA
ATTCATGGCATTTAAGTCTTTTGCAGATCTCCAGCACAAGCCTCTGCTAGTTGATCTCACGGTAGAAGAA
GGTCAAAGATTAAAGGTTATTTTTGGTTCACACACTGGTTTCCATGTAATTGATGTTGATTCAGGAAACT
CTTATGATATCTACATACCATCTCATATTCAGGGCAATATCACTCCTCATGCTATTGTCATCTTGCCTAA
AACAGATGGAATGGAAATGCTTGTTTGCTATGAGGATGAGGGGGTGTATGTAAACACCTATGGCCGGATA
ACTAAGGATGTGGTGCTCCAATGGGGAGAAATGCCCACGTCTGTGGCCTACATTCATTCCAATCAGATAA
TGGGCTGGGGCGAGAAAGCTATTGAGATCCGGTCAGTGGAAACAGGACATTTGGATGGAGTATTTATGCA
TAAGCGAGCTCAAAGGTTAAAGTTTCTATGTGAAAGAAATGATAAGGTATTTTTTGCATCCGTGCGATCT
GGAGGAAGTAGCCAAGTGTTTTTCATGACCCTCAACAGAAATTCCATGATGAACTGGTGAACCCAGCTTT
CTTGTACAAAGTGGTGATAATCGAATTCCGATAATCAACCTCTGGATTACAAAATTTGTGAAAGATTGAC
TGGTATTCTTAACTATGTTGCTCCTTTTACGCTATGTGGATACGCTGCTTTAATGCCTTTGTATCATGCT
ATTGCTTCCCGTATGGCTTTCATTTTCTCCTCCTTGTATAAATCCTGGTTGCTGTCTCTTTATGAGGAGT
TGTGGCCCGTTGTCAGGCAACGTGGCGTGGTGTGCACTGTGTTTGCTGACGCAACCCCCACTGGTTGGGG
CATTGCCACCACCTGTCAGCTCCTTTCCGGGACTTTCGCTTTCCCCCTCCCTATTGCCACGGCGGAACTC
ATCGCCGCCTGCCTTGCCCGCTGCTGGACAGGGGCTCGGCTGTTGGGCACTGACAATTCCGTGGTGTTGT
CGGGGAAGCTGACGTCCTTTCCATGGCTGCTCGCCTGTGTTGCCACCTGGATTCTGCGCGGGACGTCCTT
CTGCTACGTCCCTTCGGCCCTCAATCCAGCGGACCTTCCTTCCCGCGGCCTGCTGCCGGCTCTGCGGCCT
CTTCCGCGTCTTCGCCTTCGCCCTCAGACGAGTCGGATCTCCCTTTGGGCCGCCTCCCCGCATCGGGAAT
TCCCGCGGTTCGCTTTAAGACCAATGACTTACAAGGCAGCTGTAGATCTTAGCCACTTTTTAAAAGAAAA
GGGGGGACTGGAAGGGCTAATTCACTCCCAACGAAGACAAGATCTGCTTTTTGCTTGTACTGGGTCTCTC
TGGTTAGACCAGATCTGAGCCTGGGAGCTCTCTGGCTAACTAGGGAACCCACTGCTTAAGCCTCAATAAA
GCTTGCCTTGAGTGCTTCAAGTAGTGTGTGCCCGTCTGTTGTGTGACTCTGGTAACTAGAGATCCCTCAG
ACCCTTTTAGTCAGTGTGGAAAATCTCTAGCAGTAGTAGTTCATGTCATCTTATTATTCAGTATTTATAA
CTTGCAAAGAAATGAATATCAGAGAGTGAGAGGAACTTGTTTATTGCAGCTTATAATGGTTACAAATAAA
GCAATAGCATCACAAATTTCACAAATAAAGCATTTTTTTCACTGCATTCTAGTTGTGGTTTGTCCAAACT
CATCAATGTATCTTATCATGTCTGGCTCTAGCTATCCCGCCCCTAACTCCGCCCATCCCGCCCCTAACTC
CGCCCAGTTCCGCCCATTCTCCGCCCCATGGCTGACTAATTTTTTTTATTTATGCAGAGGCCGAGGCCGC
CTCGGCCTCTGAGCTATTCCAGAAGTAGTGAGGAGGCTTTTTTGGAGGCCTAGGGACGTACCCAATTCGC
CCTATAGTGAGTCGTATTACGCGCGCTCACTGGCCGTCGTTTTACAACGTCGTGACTGGGAAAACCCTGG
CGTTACCCAACTTAATCGCCTTGCAGCACATCCCCCTTTCGCCAGCTGGCGTAATAGCGAAGAGGCCCGC
ACCGATCGCCCTTCCCAACAGTTGCGCAGCCTGAATGGCGAATGGG
[124 nt withheld, positions 7887-8010]
C
[91 nt withheld, positions 8012-8102]
A
[49 nt withheld, positions 8104-8152]
CCTTTGACGTTGGAGTCCACGTTCTTT
[37 nt withheld, positions 8180-8216]
ACCCTATCTCGGTCTATTCTTTTGATTTATAAGGGATTTTGCCGATTTCGGCCTATTGGTTAAAAAATGA
GCTGATTTAACAAAAATTTAACGCGAATTTTAACAAAATATTAACGCTTACAATTTAGGTGGCACTTTTC
GGGGAAATGTGCGCGGAACCCCTATTTGTTTATTTTTCTAAATACATTCAAATATGTATCCGCTCATGAG
ACAATAACCCTGATAAATGCTTCAATAATATTGAAAAAGGAAGAGTATGAGTATTCAACATTTCCGTGTC
GCCCTTATTCCCTTTTTTGCGGCATTTTGCCTTCCTGTTTTTGCTCACCCAGAAACGCTGGTGAAAGTAA
AAGATGCTGAAGATCAGTTGGGTGCACGAGTGGGTTACATCGAACTGGATCTCAACAGCGGTAAGATCCT
TGAGAGTTTTCGCCCCGAAGAACGTTTTCCAATGATGAGCACTTTTAAAGTTCTGCTATGTGGCGCGGTA
TTATCCCGTATTGACGCCGGGCAAGAGCAACTCGGTCGCCGCATACACTATTCTCAGAATGACTTGGTTG
AGTACTCACCAGTCACAGAAAAGCATCTTACGGATGGCATGACAGTAAGAGAATTATGCAGTGCTGCCAT
AACCATGAGTGATAACACTGCGGCCAACTTACTTCTGACAACGATCGGAGGACCGAAGGAGCTAACCGCT
TTTTTGCACAACATGGGGGATCATGTAACTCGCCTTGATCGTTGGGAACCGGAGCTGAATGAAGCCATAC
CAAACGACGAGCGTGACACCACGATGCCTGTAGCAATGGCAACAACGTTGCGCAAACTATTAACTGGCGA
ACTACTTACTCTAGCTTCCCGGCAACAATTAATAGACTGGATGGAGGCGGATAAAGTTGCAGGACCACTT
CTGCGCTCGGCCCTTCCGGCTGGCTGGTTTATTGCTGATAAATCTGGAGCCGGTGAGCGTGGGTCTCGCG
GTATCATTGCAGCACTGGGGCCAGATGGTAAGCCCTCCCGTATCGTAGTTATCTACACGACGGGGAGTCA
GGCAACTATGGATGAACGAAATAGACAGATCGCTGAGATAGGTGCCTCACTGATTAAGCATTGGTAACTG
TCAGACCAAGTTTACTCATATATACTTTAGATTGATTTAAAACTTCATTTTTAATTTAAAAGGATCTAGG
TGAAGATCCTTTTTGATAATCTCATGACCAAAATCCCTTAACGTGAGTTTTCGTTCCACTGAGCGTCAGA
CCCCGTAGAAAAGATCAAAGGATCTTCTTGAGATCCTTTTTTTCTGCGCGTAATCTGCTGCTTGCAAACA
AAAAAACCACCGCTACCAGCGGTGGTTTGTTTGCCGGATCAAGAGCTACCAACTCTTTTTCCGAAGGTAA
CTGGCTTCAGCAGAGCGCAGATACCAAATACTGTTCTTCTAGTGTAGCCGTAGTTAGGCCACCACTTCAA
GAACTCTGTAGCACCGCCTACATACCTCGCTCTGCTAATCCTGTTACCAGTGGCTGCTGCCAGTGGCGAT
AAGTCGTGTCTTACCGGGTTGGACTCAAGACGATAGTTACCGGATAAGGCGCAGCGGTCGGGCTGAACGG
GGGGTTCGTGCACACAGCCCAGCTTGGAGCGAACGACCTACACCGAACTGAGATACCTACAGCGTGAGCT
ATGAGAAAGCGCCACGCTTCCCGAAGAGAGAAAGGCGGACAGGTATCCGGTAAGCGGCAGGGTCGGAACA
GGAGAGCGCACGAGGGAGCTTCCAGGGGGAAACGCCTGGTATCTTTATAGTCCTGTCGGGTTTCGCCACC
TCTGACTTGAGCGTCGATTTTTGTGATGCTCGTCAGGGGGGCGGAGCCTATGGAAAAACGCCAGCAACGC
GGCCTTTTTACGGTTCCTGGCCTTTTGCTGGCCTTTTGCTCACATGTTCTTTCCTGCGTTATCCCCTGAT
TCTGTGGATAACCGTATTACCGCCTTTGAGTGAGCTGATACCGCTCGCCGCAGCCGAACGACCGAGCGCA
GCGAGTCAGTGAGCGAGGAAGCGGAAGAGCGCCCAATACGCAAACCGCCTCTCCCCGCGCGTTGGCCGAT
TCATTAATGCAGCTGGCACGACAGGTTTCCCGACTGGAAAGCGGGCAGTGAGCGCAACGCAATTAATGTG
AGTTAGCTCACTCATTAGGCACCCCAGGCTTTACACTTTATGCTTCCGGCTCGTATGTTGTGTGGAATTG
TGAGCGGATAACAATTTCACACAGGAAACAGCTATGACCATGATTACGCCAAGCGCGCAATTAACCCTCA
CTAAAGGGAACAAAAGCTGGAGCTGCAAGCTT
Features (pLannotate 1.2.2; 29 found; start..end, strand, type, name):
      3..229     +  promoter       RSV promoter: Rous sarcoma virus enhancer/promoter
    230..410     +  LTR            5' LTR (truncated): truncated 5' long terminal repeat (LTR) from HIV-1
    457..582     +  misc_feature   HIV-1 Ψ: packaging signal of human immunodeficiency virus type 1
    566..929     +  CDS            HIV-1 gag (fragment): gag protein from human immunodeficiency virus 1; gag
   1075..1308    +  misc_feature   RRE: The Rev response element (RRE) of HIV-1 allows for Rev-dependent mRNA export from the nucleus to the cytoplasm.
   1685..1785    +  CDS            Rev (fragment): human immunodeficiency virus 1 (HIV-1) Rev protein; rev; enhances nuclear export of unspliced and incompletely spliced viral mRNAs
   1803..1920    +  misc_feature   cPPT/CTS: central polypurine tract and central termination sequence of HIV-1
   1938..1958    +  protein_bind   attB4: mutant version of attB; core recombination site for the Gateway® BP reaction BP Clonase™
   1978..2189    +  promoter       EF-1α core promoter: core promoter for human elongation factor EF-1α
   2191..2211    +  protein_bind   attB1: mutant version of attB; core recombination site for the Gateway® BP reaction BP Clonase™
   2254..2276    +  CDS            3xHA (fragment): three tandem HA epitope tags
   2281..6357    +  CDS            TNIK: TNIK_HUMAN - Also known as KIAA0551. Experimental evidence at protein level: Swiss-Prot protein existence level 1. Serine/threonine kinase that acts as an essential activator of the Wnt signaling pathway. Recruited to promoters of Wnt target genes and required to activate their expression. May act by phosphorylating TCF4/TCF7L2. Appears to act upstream of the JUN N- terminal pathway. May play a role in the response to environmental stress. Part of a signaling complex composed of NEDD4, RAP2A and TNIK which regulates neuronal dendrite extension and arborization during development. More generall
   6361..6385    -  protein_bind   attB2: mutant version of attB; recombination site for the Gateway® BP reaction BP Clonase™
   6403..6991    +  misc_feature   WPRE: woodchuck hepatitis virus posttranscriptional regulatory element
   7058..7077    +  misc_feature   cPPT/CTS (fragment): central polypurine tract and central termination sequence of HIV-1
   7079..7312    +  LTR            3' LTR (ΔU3): self-inactivating 3' long terminal repeat (LTR) from HIV-1
   7384..7505    +  polyA_signal   SV40 poly(A) signal: SV40 polyadenylation signal
   7545..7680    +  rep_origin     SV40 ori: SV40 origin of replication
   7701..7719    -  promoter       T7 promoter: promoter for bacteriophage T7 RNA polymerase
   7727..7882    +  CDS            lacZα (fragment): LacZα fragment of β-galactosidase; lacZ fragment
   7887..8315    +  rep_origin     f1 ori (sequence partly withheld): f1 bacteriophage origin of replication; arrow indicates direction of (+) strand synthesis
   8368..8472    +  promoter       AmpR promoter: bla
   8473..9333    +  CDS            AmpR: β-lactamase; bla; confers resistance to ampicillin, carbenicillin, and related antibiotics
   9504..10092   +  rep_origin     ori: high-copy-number ColE1/pMB1/pBR322/pUC origin of replication
  10275..10367   +  CDS            lacI (fragment): lac repressor; lacI; The lac repressor binds to the lac operator to inhibit transcription in E. coli. This inhibition can be relieved by adding lactose or isopropyl-β-D-thiogalactopyranoside (IPTG).
  10380..10401   +  protein_bind   CAP binding site: CAP binding activates transcription in the presence of cAMP. E. coli catabolite activator protein
  10416..10446   +  promoter       lac promoter: promoter for the E. coli lac operon
  10454..10470   +  protein_bind   lac operator: The lac repressor binds to the lac operator to inhibit transcription in E. coli. This inhibition can be relieved by adding lactose or isopropyl-β-D-thiogalactopyranoside (IPTG). lac repressor encoded by lacI
  10515..10533   +  promoter       T3 promoter: promoter for bacteriophage T3 RNA polymerase
