[The description below was written by a language model from this plasmid's Addgene catalogue record and pLannotate feature annotations shown in this document.]
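Description:
HA-MAP4K7 is a third-generation-style, self-inactivating HIV-1 lentiviral expression plasmid built on the LentiVi backbone for delivering and overexpressing a human kinase cDNA in mammalian cells. It is propagated in E. coli as a high-copy plasmid through a ColE1/pUC-type origin with ampicillin resistance (bla). The backbone also carries an f1 origin, an SV40 origin and poly(A) signal, and remnants of a lac/lacZα cloning region flanked by T7 and T3 promoters.

The viral genome is transcribed in packaging cells from an RSV promoter fused to a truncated 5' LTR. It contains the Ψ packaging signal with a gag fragment, the Rev response element for Rev-dependent nuclear export, and the cPPT/CTS, and it ends in a ΔU3 3' LTR that inactivates LTR promoter activity after integration. The internal cassette uses the EFS (EF-1α core) promoter to drive an N-terminally HA-tagged open reading frame for MAP4K7, which is annotated as TNIK, a serine/threonine kinase linked to Wnt target gene activation and JNK pathway signalling. A WPRE follows to enhance transcript expression. Gateway-type attB4, attB1 and attB2 sites flank the promoter and insert, although the record lists Gibson assembly as the cloning method.

The catalogue lists blasticidin as the mammalian selectable marker, but the feature table annotates no blasticidin resistance gene, so the sequence annotation does not confirm its presence or location. The stated purpose is lentiviral or overexpression delivery of the cDNA, and the associated study concerns kinase dependencies of YAP/TAZ in human cancer.
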