Addgene plasmid #229402: HA-MAP4K7
Purpose: Lentiviral or overpexression of cDNA
Depositing lab: Christopher Vakoc. Depositing organization: Cold Spring Harbor Laboratory. Publication: MARK2/MARK3 kinases are catalytic co-dependencies of YAP/TAZ in human cancer. Klingbeil O, Skopelitis D, Tonelli C, Yoshimoto T, Alpsoy A, Panepinto MC, Minicozzi F, Merrill JR, Cafiero AM, Aggarwal D, Russo S, Ha T, Demerdash OE, Wee TL, Spector DL, Lyons SK, Tuveson DA, Cifani P, Vakoc CR. Cancer Discov. 2024 Jul 26. doi: 10.1158/2159-8290.CD-23-1529. PubMed 39058094.
Backbone
  Vector backbone: LentiVi
  Vector type: Mammalian Expression, Lentiviral
  Selectable markers: Blasticidin
Growth in bacteria
  Bacterial resistance: Ampicillin, 100 μg/mL
  Growth temperature: 37°C
  Growth strain: NEB Stable
  Copy number: High Copy
Gene/Insert
  Gene/Insert name: MAP4K7
  Species: H. sapiens (human)
  Insert size (bp): 4140
  Entrez Gene: TNIK (a.k.a. MRT54)
  Promoter: EFS
  Tag / fusion protein: HA (N terminal on insert)
  Cloning method: Gibson Cloning
Terms and licenses: Academic/Nonprofit Terms; Industry Terms: Not Available to Industry
How to cite: HA-MAP4K7 was a gift from Christopher Vakoc (Addgene plasmid # 229402 ; http://n2t.net/addgene:229402 ; RRID:Addgene_229402)
